>Addgene plasmid #187494 | AC_pNR | addgene full sequence | sequence record 368386 | Addgene NGS Result
TCTGCTGAAGCCAGTTACCTTCGGAAAAAGAGTTGGTAGCTCTTGATCCGGCAAACAAACCACCGCTGGT
AGCGGTGGTTTTTTTGTTTGCAAGCAGCAGATTACGCGCAGAAAAAAAGGATCTCAAGAAGATCCTTTGA
TCTTTTCTACGGGGTCTGACGCTCAGTGGAACGAAAACTCACGTTAAGGGATTTTGGTCATGCATTCTAG
GTGATTATTATTTGCCGACTACCTTGGTGATCTCGCCTTTCACGTAGTGGACAAATTCTTCCAACTGATC
TGCGCGCGAGGCCAAGCGATCTTCTTCTTGTCCAAGATAAGCCTGTCTAGCTTCAAGTATGACGGGCTGA
TACTGGGCCGGCAGGCGCTCCATTGCCCAGTCGGCAGCGACATCCTTCGGCGCGATTTTGCCGGTTACTG
CGCTGTACCAAATGCGGGACAACGTAAGCACTACATTTCGCTCATCGCCAGCCCAGTCGGGCGGCGAGTT
CCATAGCGTTAAGGTTTCATTTAGCGCCTCAAATAGATCCTGTTCAGGAACCGGATCAAAGAGTTCCTCC
GCCGCTGGACCTACCAAGGCAACGCTATGTTCTCTTGCTTTTGTCAGCAAGATAGCCAGATCAATGTCGA
TCGTGGCTGGCTCGAAGATACCAGCAAGAATGTCATTGCGCTGCCATTCTCCAAATTGCAGTTCGCGCTT
AGCTGGATAACGCCACGGAATGATGTCGTCGTGCACAACAATGGTGACTTCTACAGCGCGGAGAATCTCA
CTCTCTCCAGGGGAAGCCGAAGTTTCCAAAAGGTCGTTGATCAAAGCTCGCCGCGTTGTTTCATCAAGCC
TTACGGTCACCGTAACCAGCAAATCAATATCACTGTGTGGCTTCAGGCCGCCATCCACTGCGGAGCCGTA
CAAATGTACGGCCAGCAACGTCGGTTCGAGATGGCGCTCGATGACGCCAACTACCTCTGATAGTTGAGTC
GATACTTCGGCGATCACCGCTTCCCTCATGCGAAACGATCCTCATCCTGTCTCTTGATCAGATATTGATC
CCCTGCGCCATCAGATCCTTGGCGGCAAGAAAGCCATCCAGTTTACTTTGCAGGGCTTCCCAACCTTACC
AGAGGGCGCCCCAGCTGGCAATTCCGGTTCGCTTGCTAAGCTTGCATGCCTGCAAGTCGACTCTAGAGGA
GCGGTGATCACAGGCAGCAACGCTCTGTCATCGTTACAATCAACATGCTACCCTCCGCGAGATCATCCGT
GTTTCAAACCCGGCAGCTTAGTTGCCGTTCTTCCGAATAGCATCGGTAACATGAGCAAAGTCTGCCGCCT
TACAACGGCTCTCCCGCTGACGCCGTCCCGGACTGATGGGCTGCCTGTATCGAGTGGTGATTTTGTGCCG
AGCTCATTACTCGCATCCATTCTCAGGCTGTCTCGTCTCGTCTCAGGTCTCAGGAGAGCGAACAGAAGAC
CCAATCGTGGAGCAGTCATCATCATTGTGGAAATGTGTCCTAGACTGTTGCAGACAGTCACCAACGGAAT
GCTTTCGTTAAGAGCAAGGCGACAACGGTTCCTTCGTTGAGATGGTGGTTCCACTGTGCAGGTCACGTAG
TGAAGTGATGTTGCGGTAGTCTGCAATCCCGCTAGATACACGTCATTCGTGAAAGGCCTGTTGTTTTCAT
GTCCGGGTCTGCACGGGCACTAGAAGGAAGGAAGCAAAGACGAACGGAAGTGACTGTAAACGAGAAGTGC
ACGAAGCCTTTTCTTGTGACGTCACAACCCGAATAGCCCTACGTGGCGTGCGACTTTCCGGCACTTTGGA
TATCGTTGCCCTATATGTATTGGGTGTATACATGTCGTATTCCAACTACGACAGAAAACAGTCAGTTACG
GGTATTCGAACTTCCGGCACCTGCAGCGAGGAGTTTTGTGTCCGTCGCACATCCTCCGTGCTTTCGGCAC
CTACGTAGGCGGCAAACTTCCTGCCTTCCGCCCCCGCCTTGCGGCATTCCGGCTCCGGGCCAGAATTGCC
CGGGTGTTCACAATTTTGCCTCCTCACGAAAAAACGTTCTACTTTGTATTTTGGTCGGGTTTCGGATCCT
TCCAGCAACCATTCTCATTCAAAGTCACCACTTGTGCGAACGAATGCGAGACCACCAGGATACATAGATT
ACCACAACTCCGAGCCCTTCCACCCACAGAATCAGGGGATAACGCAGGAAAGAACATGTGAGCAAAAGGC
CAGCAAAAGGCCAGGAACCGTAAAAAGGCCGCGTTGCTGGCGTTTTTCCATAGGCTCCGCCCCCCTGACG
AGCATCACAAAAATCGACGCTCAAGTCAGAGGTGGCGAAACCCGACAGGACTATAAAGATACCAGGCGTT
TCCCCCTGGAAGCTCCCTCGTGCGCTCTCCTGTTCCGACCCTGCCGCTTACCGGATACCTGTCCGCCTTT
CTCCCTTCGGGAAGCGTGGCGCTTTCTCATAGCTCACGCTGTAGGTATCTCAGTTCGGTGTAGGTCGTTC
GCTCCAAGCTGGGCTGTGTGCACGAACCCCCCGTTCAGCCCGACCGCTGCGCCTTATCCGGTAACTATCG
TCTTGAGTCCAACCCGGTAAGACACGACTTATCGCCACTGGCAGCAGCCACTGGTAACAGGATTAGCAGA
GCGAGGTATGTAGGCGGTGCTACAGAGTTCTTGAAGTGGTGGCCTAACTACGGCTACACTAGAAGAACAG
TATTTGGTATCTGCGC
Features (pLannotate 1.2.2; 4 found; start..end, strand, type, name):
    221..1009    -  CDS            aadA: S3AD_ECOLX - Experimental evidence at protein level: Swiss-Prot protein existence level 1. Mediates bacterial resistance to the antibiotics streptomycin and spectinomycin. From Escherichia coli.
   1041..1157    -  CDS            tnpA (fragment): TN5P_ECOLX - Also known as tnp. Experimental evidence at protein level: Swiss-Prot protein existence level 1. Mediates transposition of transposon Tn5 by a 'cut and paste' mechanism. First, the monomeric transposase binds the 19 bp inverted DNA repeats flanking the transposon. Then, dimerization of the DNA- bound transposase creates a synaptic DNA complex. After nicking of the first DNA strand, excision of the transposon proceeds through a series of intermediates. The transposase then mediates the insertion of the transposon at a new site by strand transfer. The activity of the wild- type tran
   1158..1190    -  misc_feature   MCS (fragment): pUC18/19 multiple cloning site
   2285..127     -  rep_origin     ori (across the origin): high-copy-number ColE1/pMB1/pBR322/pUC origin of replication
