[The description below was written by a language model from this plasmid's Addgene catalogue record and pLannotate feature annotations shown in this document.]
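Description:
AC_pNR is a Level 0 (L0) donor plasmid from the universal Loop assembly toolkit, a Type IIS restriction enzyme-based system for hierarchical, cross-kingdom DNA fabrication. It is built on the pL0R backbone, is classed as a synthetic biology vector, and totals 2,746 nt in the sequenced record. It is maintained in E. coli from a high-copy ColE1/pMB1/pUC-type origin of replication and selected with spectinomycin through the aadA gene, which encodes an adenylyltransferase conferring resistance to streptomycin and spectinomycin.

The payload is pNR, the nitrate reductase promoter of the diatom Phaeodactylum tricornutum, although the catalogue lists the insert species as synthetic. The "AC" in the name marks the promoter-position part type named in the purpose field and presumably refers to the flanking assembly overhangs, though the record does not spell this out. The part was cloned through BsaI sites that were destroyed in the process. The record does not describe the sites used to release it for later assembly steps.

The automated annotation does not label the promoter itself. The unannotated stretch of roughly 1.1 kb between the pUC-type multiple cloning site fragment and the origin is the likely location of the insert, but this is an inference from the map. The short tnpA (Tn5 transposase) fragment next to the resistance gene appears to be a non-functional remnant of backbone sequence or an incidental similarity hit, not a working element.

The plasmid serves as a reusable promoter module that can be combined with coding sequence and terminator parts to build transcription units, most plausibly for expression in diatoms. The record gives no regulatory details for this promoter.
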