Addgene plasmid #187494: AC_pNR
Purpose: L0 donor AC - Promoter, nitrate reductase (NR) promoter from Phaeodactylum tricornutum
Depositing lab: Bernardo Pollak. Depositing organization: Millennium Institute for Integrative Biology (iBio). Publication: Universal loop assembly: open, efficient and cross-kingdom DNA fabrication. Pollak B, Matute T, Nunez I, Cerda A, Lopez C, Vargas V, Kan A, Bielinski V, von Dassow P, Dupont CL, Federici F. Synth Biol (Oxf). 2020;5(1):ysaa001. doi: 10.1093/synbio/ysaa001. Epub 2020 Feb 5. PubMed 32161816.
Backbone
  Vector backbone: pL0R
  Vector type: Synthetic Biology
Growth in bacteria
  Bacterial resistance: Spectinomycin, 50 μg/mL
  Growth temperature: 37°C
  Growth strain: DH5alpha
  Copy number: High Copy
Gene/Insert
  Gene/Insert name: pNR
  Species: Synthetic
  Mutation: -
  Cloning method: Restriction Enzyme; 5′ cloning site BsaI (destroyed during cloning); 3′ cloning site BsaI (destroyed during cloning)
How to cite: AC_pNR was a gift from Bernardo Pollak (Addgene plasmid # 187494)
